Addgene plasmid #57241: PS-CFP2-MyosinIIA-C-18
Purpose: Localization: Cytoskeleton, Excitation: 400 / 490, Emission: 468 / 511
Depositing lab: Michael Davidson. Depositing organization: Florida State University, Tallahassee.
Backbone
  Vector backbone: PS-CFP2-C1
  Backbone size w/o insert (bp): 4750
  Vector type: Mammalian Expression
  Selectable markers: Neomycin (select with G418)
Growth in bacteria
  Bacterial resistance: Kanamycin, 50 μg/mL
  Growth temperature: 37°C
  Growth strain: DH5alpha
  Copy number: High Copy
Gene/Insert
  Gene/Insert name: MyosinIIA (alt name: AJ312390)
  Species: M. musculus (mouse)
  Entrez Gene: Myh9 (a.k.a. Fltn, Myhn-1, Myhn1, NMHC II-A, NMHCIIA, NMMHC-A, NMMHC-IIA, TU72.6)
  Promoter: CMV
  Tag / fusion protein: PS-CFP2 (N terminal on backbone)
  Cloning method: Unknown
  Sequencing primers: 5′ CMV-F; 3′ SV40pA-R
Terms and licenses: Academic/Nonprofit Terms; Industry Terms
Depositor comments: . Excitation = 400 / 490; Emission = 468 / 511
How to cite: PS-CFP2-MyosinIIA-C-18 was a gift from Michael Davidson (Addgene plasmid # 57241 ; http://n2t.net/addgene:57241 ; RRID:Addgene_57241)
