[The description below was written by a language model from this plasmid's Addgene catalogue record and pLannotate feature annotations shown in this document.]
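Description:
PS-CFP2-MyosinIIA-C-18 is a mammalian expression plasmid built on the PS-CFP2-C1 backbone, a C1-type fluorescent protein fusion vector. It is propagated in E. coli from a high-copy ColE1/pUC-type origin and also carries an f1 phage origin. A single NeoR/KanR (Tn5 aminoglycoside phosphotransferase) cassette serves both hosts. A bacterial bla-type promoter drives it for kanamycin selection in bacteria, while the adjacent SV40 enhancer/early promoter, paired with an HSV TK polyadenylation signal, drives it for G418 selection of stably transfected mammalian cells. The sequenced record is 10,631 nt. The short annotated fragments of ble, SV40 large T antigen and the bGH poly(A) signal appear to be backbone remnants or partial matches rather than functional parts.

The payload is a fusion protein expressed from the human CMV immediate early enhancer and promoter and terminated by the SV40 poly(A) signal. The PS-CFP2 coding sequence comes first, followed after a short gap by the mouse Myh9 coding sequence, which encodes non-muscle myosin heavy chain IIA. The fluorescent protein therefore sits at the N terminus of the myosin. The "C-18" in the name probably refers to the C-series vector format and the length of the linker, though the record does not say so. PS-CFP2 is a photoconvertible protein derived from Aequorea coerulescens; the record lists excitation/emission pairs of 400/468 and 490/511 nm, corresponding to its cyan and photoconverted green states. The stated localization is the cytoskeleton. This supports using the construct to image myosin IIA in live mammalian cells, where photoconverting a chosen region would let a subpopulation of the protein be tracked over time.
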