Features (pLannotate 1.2.2; 15 found; start..end, strand, type, name):
     54..357     +  enhancer       CMV enhancer: human cytomegalovirus immediate early enhancer
    358..561     +  promoter       CMV promoter: human cytomegalovirus (CMV) immediate early promoter
    604..1317    +  CDS            PS-CFP2: PS-CFP2 is a photoconvertible blue fluorescent protein, derived from Aequorea coerulescens.
   1372..7248    +  CDS            Myh9: MYH9_MOUSE - Experimental evidence at protein level: Swiss-Prot protein existence level 1. Cellular myosin that appears to play a role in cytokinesis, cell shape, and specialized functions such as secretion and capping (PubMed:19401332). Required for cortical actin clearance prior to oocyte exocytosis (PubMed:31118423). Promotes cell motility in conjunction with S100A4 (By similarity). During cell spreading, plays an important role in cytoskeleton reorganization, focal contact formation (in the margins but not the central part of spreading cells), and lamellipodial retraction; this function is
   7252..7288    +  misc_feature   MCS (fragment): multiple cloning site
   7305..7389    +  CDS            large T antigen (fragment): large T antigen from SV40 (simian virus 40)
   7412..7533    +  polyA_signal   SV40 poly(A) signal: SV40 polyadenylation signal
   7567..7995    -  rep_origin     f1 ori (sequence partly withheld): f1 bacteriophage origin of replication; arrow indicates direction of (+) strand synthesis
   8022..8126    +  promoter       AmpR promoter: bla
   8128..8485    +  promoter       SV40 promoter: SV40 enhancer and early promoter
   8520..9314    +  CDS            NeoR/KanR: aminoglycoside phosphotransferase from Tn5; aph(3')-II (or nptII); confers resistance to neomycin, kanamycin, and G418 (Geneticin®)
   9335..9487    +  CDS            ble (fragment): BLE_KLEPN - Experimental evidence at protein level: Swiss-Prot protein existence level 1. Binding protein with a strong affinity to the bleomycin family of antibiotics. Binds to CL990; an antimitotic-antibiotic compound. From Klebsiella pneumoniae.
   9546..9593    +  polyA_signal   HSV TK poly(A) signal: herpes simplex virus thymidine kinase polyadenylation signal (Cole and Stacy, 1985)
   9684..9700    -  polyA_signal   bGH poly(A) signal (fragment): bovine growth hormone polyadenylation signal
   9922..10510   +  rep_origin     ori: high-copy-number ColE1/pMB1/pBR322/pUC origin of replication
>Addgene plasmid #57241 | PS-CFP2-MyosinIIA-C-18 | addgene full sequence | sequence record 210638 | Addgene NGS Result
TAATAGTAATCAATTACGGGGTCATTAGTTCATAGCCCATATATGGAGTTCCGCGTTACATAACTTACGG
TAAATGGCCCGCCTGGCTGACCGCCCAACGACCCCCGCCCATTGACGTCAATAATGACGTATGTTCCCAT
AGTAACGCCAATAGGGACTTTCCATTGACGTCAATGGGTGGAGTATTTACGGTAAACTGCCCACTTGGCA
GTACATCAAGTGTATCATATGCCAAGTACGCCCCCTATTGACGTCAATGACGGTAAATGGCCCGCCTGGC
ATTATGCCCAGTACATGACCTTATGGGACTTTCCTACTTGGCAGTACATCTACGTATTAGTCATCGCTAT
TACCATGGTGATGCGGTTTTGGCAGTACATCAATGGGCGTGGATAGCGGTTTGACTCACGGGGATTTCCA
AGTCTCCACCCCATTGACGTCAATGGGAGTTTGTTTTGGCACCAAAATCAACGGGACTTTCCAAAATGTC
GTAACAACTCCGCCCCATTGACGCAAATGGGCGGTAGGCGTGTACGGTGGGAGGTCTATATAAGCAGAGC
TGGTTAGTGACCGCTCGAGCCGCTAGCGCTACCGGTCGCCACCATGAGCAAGGGCGCCGAGCTGTTCACC
GGCATCGTGCCCATCCTGATCGAGCTGAATGGCGATGTGAATGGCCACAAGTTCAGCGTGAGCGGCGAGG
GCGAGGGCGATGCCACCTACGGCAAGCTGACCCTGAAGTTCATCTGCACCACCGGCAAGCTGCCTGTGCC
CTGGCCCACCCTGGTGGCCACCCTGAGCTACGGCGTGCAGTGCTTCTCACGCTACCCCGATCACATGAAG
CAGCACGACTTCTTCAAGAGCGCCATGCCTGAGGGCTACATCCAGGAGCGCACCATCTTCTTCGAGGATG
ACGGCAACTACAAGACGCGCGCCGAGGTGAAGTTCGAGGGCGATACCCTGGTGAGTCGCATCGAGCTGAC
CGGCACTGATTTCAAGGAGGATGGCAACATCCTGGGCAATAAGATGGAGTACAACTACAACGCCACCAAT
GTGTACATCGTGGCCGACAAGGCCAGGAATGGCATCAAGGTGAACTTCAAGGTCCGCCACAACATCAAGG
ATGGCAGCGTGCAGCTGGCCGACCACTACCAGCAGAATACCCCCATCGGCGATGGCCCTGTGCTGCTGCC
CGATAACCACTACCTGTCCACCCAGAGCAAGCTGTCCAAGGACCCCAACGAGAAGCGCGATCACATGATC
TACCTCGAGTTCGTGACCGCCGCCGCCATCACCCACGGCATGGATGAGCTGTACAAGTCCGGACTCAGAT
CTGGCAGCGGTGGAGGCAGCGCATCCGGCGGAAGCGGAAGCGCTCAGCAGGCTGCAGACAAGTACCTCTA
TGTGGATAAAAACTTCATCAATAACCCGCTGGCCCAAGCTGACTGGGCTGCCAAGAAGTTGGTATGGGTG
CCTTCCAGCAAGAATGGCTTTGAACCAGCCAGCCTCAAGGAGGAGGTGGGAGAAGAGGCCATTGTAGAGC
TGGTAGAGAATGGGAAGAAGGTGAAGGTGAACAAGGACGACATCCAGAAGATGAACCCACCCAAGTTCTC
CAAGGTGGAGGACATGGCAGAGCTCACGTGCCTCAACGAAGCTTCGGTGCTGCACAACCTCAAGGAGCGA
TACTACTCAGGGCTTATCTACACCTATTCAGGCCTGTTCTGTGTGGTCATCAACCCTTATAAGAACCTGC
CCATCTACTCAGAGGAGATCGTGGAGATGTACAAGGGCAAGAAGAGGCACGAGATGCCACCCCACATCTA
CGCCATCACAGATACTGCCTACCGGAGCATGATGCAGGACCGGGAAGATCAGTCCATCCTGTGCACGGGG
GAGTCTGGAGCAGGGAAGACAGAGAACACCAAGAAAGTCATCCAGTACCTGGCACATGTGGCCTCCTCAC
ACAAGAGCAAGAAGGACCAGGGGGAGTTGGAGCGGCAGCTGCTACAGGCCAACCCTATCCTAGAGGCCTT
TGGAAACGCCAAGACGGTGAAGAATGACAACTCCTCTCGATTCGGTAAATTCATTCGTATCAACTTTGAT
GTCAATGGCTACATTGTTGGTGCCAACATTGAGACTTATCTTCTGGAGAAATCTCGTGCTATCCGCCAAG
CCAAAGAGGAGCGGACCTTCCACATCTTCTACTACCTGCTGTCTGGGGCCGGAGAACACCTGAAGACTGA
TCTCCTGTTGGAGCCATACAACAAATACCGCTTCCTGTCCAACGGGCACGTCACCATCCCTGGGCAGCAG
GACAAGGACATGTTCCAGGAGACAATGGAGGCCATGAGAATTATGGGTATCCCAGAGGATGAGCAGATGG
GCTTGCTGCGGGTCATCTCTGGGGTCCTTCAGCTTGGCAACATTGCCTTCAAGAAGGAGCGGAACACTGA
CCAGGCGTCCATGCCGGACAACACAGCTGCTCAAAAGGTGTCCCACCTCCTGGGGATCAATGTGACCGAC
TTCACCAGAGGCATCCTCACCCCACGCATCAAGGTGGGCAGAGACTATGTGCAGAAGGCGCAGACTAAAG
AGCAGGCTGACTTTGCCATTGAGGCCTTGGCCAAGGCTACCTATGAGCGGATGTTCCGCTGGCTGGTGCT
TCGCATCAACAAAGCTCTGGACAAGACCAAGAGGCAGGGCGCCTCATTTATCGGGATACTGGACATCGCT
GGCTTTGAAATCTTTGATCTGAACTCCTTCGAGCAGCTGTGCATCAACTACACCAACGAGAAGCTGCAGC
AGCTGTTCAACCACACCATGTTCATCCTGGAGCAGGAGGAGTACCAGCGAGAGGGCATCGAGTGGAACTT
CATCGACTTCGGCCTGGACCTGCAGCCCTGCATCGACCTCATTGAGAAGCCGGCGGGTCCCCCAGGCATC
CTGGCCCTGCTAGATGAGGAGTGCTGGTTTCCTAAGGCCACTGACAAGAGCTTCGTGGAGAAGGTGGTGC
AGGAGCAGGGCACCCACCCCAAGTTCCAGAAGCCCAAGCAACTGAAGGACAAGGCTGATTTCTGCATTAT
CCACTATGCCGGCAAGGTGGACTATAAAGCTGACGAGTGGCTGATGAAGAACATGGACCCCTTGAACGAC
AACATCGCCACGCTGCTTCACCAGTCCTCAGACAAGTTTGTCTCTGAGCTGTGGAAGGATGTGGATCGGA
TCATTGGCTTGGACCAAGTGGCTGGAATGTCCGAGACAGCACTACCTGGTGCCTTCAAGACCCGGAAGGG
CATGTTCCGTACTGTCGGACAGCTGTACAAGGAGCAGCTGGCCAAGCTCATGGCCACGTTGAGGAATACC
AACCCCAACTTCGTGCGCTGCATCATTCCCAACCATGAGAAGAAGGCCGGCAAACTGGACCCGCACTTGG
TGCTGGACCAGCTGCGCTGCAATGGCGTCCTTGAGGGCATCCGGATCTGCCGCCAGGGCTTTCCCAACAG
GGTGGTCTTCCAGGAGTTCCGGCAGAGGTATGAGATCCTCACCCCCAACTCCATCCCGAAGGGCTTCATG
GATGGCAAGCAAGCGTGTGTGCTCATGATCAAAGCCTTGGAGCTTGACAGCAACCTGTACCGCATCGGCC
AGAGCAAAGTGTTCTTCCGGGCAGGAGTGCTCGCCCACCTGGAGGAAGAGCGGGACCTGAAGATCACCGA
TGTCATCATTGGCTTCCAGGCCTGCTGCAGGGGCTACCTGGCCAGGAAGGCCTTTGCCAAGAGGCAGCAA
CAGCTGACCGCCATGAAGGTCCTACAGAGGAACTGTGCTGCGTACCTCAGGCTGCGCAACTGGCAGTGGT
GGAGGCTCTTCACCAAGGTCAAGCCCCTGTTGAACTCAATAAGACATGAGGATGAGCTGTTAGCCAAGGA
GGCGGAACTGACAAAGGTTCGAGAGAAACATCTGGCTGCAGAGAACAGGCTGACAGAGATGGAGACGATG
CAGTCTCAGCTCATGGCAGAGAAGCTGCAGCTTCAGGAGCAGCTGCAGGCGGAGACAGAGCTGTGTGCCG
AGGCTGAGGAGCTCCGGGCCCGTCTGACAGCGAAGAAGCAGGAGCTGGAGGAGATATGCCATGACCTGGA
GGCCAGGGTGGAGGAGGAGGAGGAGCGCTGCCAGTACCTGCAGGCCGAGAAGAAGAAGATGCAGCAGAAC
ATCCAGGAACTTGAGGAGCAGTTGGAGGAGGAGGAGAGCGCCCGGCAGAAGCTGCAGCTTGAGAAGGTGA
CCACCGAGGCCAAGCTGAAGAAACTGGAGGAGGACCAGATCATCATGGAGGACCAGAACTGCAAACTGGC
CAAGGAGAAGAAACTGCTGGAAGACAGAGTAGCTGAGTTCACTACCAACCTCATGGAAGAGGAGGAGAAG
TCCAAGAGCCTGGCCAAGCTCAAGAACAAGCACGAGGCAATGATCACCGACCTGGAAGAGCGCCTCCGTA
GGGAGGAGAAGCAGAGGCAGGAGTTGGAGAAGACCCGTCGCAAGCTGGAGGGAGACTCCACAGACCTCAG
TGACCAGATTGCTGAGCTCCAGGCGCAGATAGCAGAGCTCAAGATGCAGCTGGCCAAGAAGGAGGAGGAG
TTGCAGGCTGCCTTGGCCAGAGTGGAAGAAGAAGCTGCTCAGAAGAATATGGCCCTGAAGAAGATCCGAG
AACTGGAAACTCAGATATCTGAGCTCCAGGAGGACCTGGAGTCGGAGCGAGCCTCCAGGAATAAAGCCGA
GAAGCAGAAACGGGATCTGGGAGAGGAGCTGGAGGCGCTGAAGACAGAGCTGGAGGACACGCTGGACTCC
ACGGCTGCCCAGCAGGAGCTGAGGTCGAAGCGTGAGCAGGAGGTGAGCATCCTGAAGAAGACTCTGGAGG
ACGAGGCCAAGACCCATGAGGCCCAGATCCAGGAGATGAGGCAGAAGCACTCACAGGCTGTGGAGGAGCT
GGCAGATCAGTTGGAGCAGACGAAGCGGGTAAAAGCTACCCTTGAGAAGGCGAAGCAGACCCTGGAGAAT
GAGCGGGGAGAGCTGGCCAATGAGGTGAAGGCCCTGCTGCAAGGCAAGGGCGACTCAGAGCACAAGCGCA
AGAAGGTGGAGGCGCAGCTGCAAGAACTGCAGGTCAAGTTCAGCGAGGGAGAGCGCGTGCGAACCGAACT
GGCCGACAAGGTCACCAAGCTGCAGGTTGAACTGGACAGTGTGACCGGTCTCCTTAGCCAGTCTGACAGC
AAGTCCAGCAAGCTTACGAAGGACTTCTCTGCGCTGGAGTCCCAGCTTCAGGACACACAGGAGTTGCTCC
AGGAGGAGAACCGGCAGAAGCTGAGCCTGAGCACCAAGCTCAAGCAGATGGAGGATGAGAAAAACTCCTT
CAGGGAGCAGCTGGAGGAGGAGGAGGAGGCCAAGCGCAACTTGGAGAAGCAGATCGCCACGCTCCATGCC
CAGGTGACCGACATGAAGAAGAAGATGGAGGACGGTGTAGGGTGCCTGGAGACTGCAGAGGAGGCGAAGC
GGAGGCTTCAGAAGGACTTGGAAGGCCTGAGCCAGCGGCTTGAGGAGAAGGTGGCTGCCTACGATAAGCT
GGAGAAGACCAAGACACGGCTGCAGCAGGAGCTGGACGACCTGCTGGTTGACCTGGACCACCAGCGGCAG
AGCGTCTCCAACCTGGAAAAGAAGCAGAAGAAGTTCGACCAGCTCCTAGCCGAGGAGAAGACCATCTCGG
CCAAGTATGCAGAGGAGCGTGACCGAGCTGAGGCTGAGGCCCGTGAGAAGGAGACAAAGGCGCTATCACT
GGCCCGGGCGCTTGAGGAGGCCATGGAGCAGAAGGCAGAGCTGGAGCGGCTCAACAAGCAGTTCCGCACG
GAGATGGAGGACCTCATGAGCTCCAAGGATGACGTGGGCAAGAGTGTCCACGAGCTGGAGAAGTCCAAGC
GGGCCTTGGAGCAGCAGGTGGAGGAGATGAAGACCCAGCTGGAGGAGCTGGAGGATGAGCTGCAGGCCAC
GGAGGATGCCAAGCTCCGCCTGGAGGTGAACCTGCAGGCCATGAAGGCCCAGTTTGAGCGGGATCTGCAG
GGCCGGGATGAACAGAGCGAGGAGAAGAAGAAGCAGCTGGTCAGACAGGTGCGGGAGATGGAGGCGGAGC
TGGAGGATGAGAGGAAGCAGCGCTCCATGGCCATGGCCGCACGCAAGAAACTGGAGATGGATCTGAAGGA
CCTGGAGGCACACATTGACACAGCCAATAAGAACCGGGAAGAGGCCATCAAACAGCTGCGGAAGCTTCAG
GCCCAGATGAAGGACTGCATGCGGGAGCTGGACGACACGCGCGCCTCCCGGGAGGAGATCCTGGCGCAGG
CCAAGGAGAATGAGAAGAAGCTGAAGAGCATGGAGGCCGAGATGATTCAGCTGCAGGAGGAACTGGCAGC
TGCTGAGCGTGCTAAGCGTCAGGCCCAACAGGAACGGGACGAGCTGGCTGATGAGATCGCCAACAGCAGT
GGCAAAGGGGCCCTAGCATTAGAGGAGAAGCGGCGACTGGAGGCCCGCATTGCCCTGCTGGAGGAGGAGC
TGGAGGAGGAACAGGGCAACACGGAGCTGATCAACGATCGGCTGAAGAAGGCCAACCTGCAGATCGACCA
AATAAACACCGACCTGAACCTGGAACGCAGCCACGCACAGAAGAATGAGAATGCGCGACAGCAGCTGGAA
CGCCAGAACAAGGAGCTCAAGGCCAAGCTGCAGGAAATGGAGAGTGCTGTCAAGTCCAAATACAAGGCCT
CCATCGCGGCCTTGGAGGCCAAAATTGCACAGCTGGAGGAACAGCTGGACAACGAGACCAAGGAGCGCCA
GGCAGCCTCCAAGCAGGTGCGCCGGACGGAGAAGAAGCTGAAGGACGTGCTGCTGCAGGTGGAGGACGAG
CGGAGGAACGCGGAACAGTTCAAGGACCAGGCTGACAAGGCGTCCACCCGCCTGAAGCAGCTTAAACGGC
AGCTAGAGGAGGCTGAAGAGGAGGCCCAGCGGGCCAATGCCTCACGCCGGAAGCTGCAGCGTGAGCTGGA
AGATGCCACAGAGACCGCTGATGCTATGAACCGCGAGGTCAGCTCCCTGAAGAACAAACTGAGGCGTGGG
GACCTGCCATTTGTCGTGACTCGCCGAATTGTTCGGAAAGGCACTGGCGACTGCTCAGACGAGGAGGTCG
ACGGTAAAGCAGATGGGGCCGATGCCAAGGCAGCTGAATAGGAATTCTGCAGTCGACGGTACCGCGGGCC
CGGGATCCACCGGATCTAGATAACTGATCATAATCAGCCATACCACATTTGTAGAGGTTTTACTTGCTTT
AAAAAACCTCCCACACCTCCCCCTGAACCTGAAACATAAAATGAATGCAATTGTTGTTGTTAACTTGTTT
ATTGCAGCTTATAATGGTTACAAATAAAGCAATAGCATCACAAATTTCACAAATAAAGCATTTTTTTCAC
TGCATTCTAGTTGTGGTTTGTCCAAACTCATCAATGTATCTTAACGCGTAAATTGTAAGCGTTAATATTT
TGTTAAAATTCGCGTTAAATTTTTGTTAAATCAGCTCATTTTTTAACCAATAGGCCGAAATCGGCAAAAT
CCCTTATAAATCAAAAGAATAGACCGAGATAGGGT
[37 nt withheld, positions 7666-7702]
AAAGAACGTGGACTCCAACGTCAAAGG
[49 nt withheld, positions 7730-7778]
T
[91 nt withheld, positions 7780-7870]
G
[124 nt withheld, positions 7872-7995]
CAGGTGGCACTTTTCGGGGAAATGTGCGCGGAACCCCTATTTGTTTATTTTTCTAAATACATTCAAATAT
GTATCCGCTCATGAGACAATAACCCTGATAAATGCTTCAATAATATTGAAAAAGGAAGAGTCCTGAGGCG
GAAAGAACCAGCTGTGGAATGTGTGTCAGTTAGGGTGTGGAAAGTCCCCAGGCTCCCCAGCAGGCAGAAG
TATGCAAAGCATGCATCTCAATTAGTCAGCAACCAGGTGTGGAAAGTCCCCAGGCTCCCCAGCAGGCAGA
AGTATGCAAAGCATGCATCTCAATTAGTCAGCAACCATAGTCCCGCCCCTAACTCCGCCCATCCCGCCCC
TAACTCCGCCCAGTTCCGCCCATTCTCCGCCCCATGGCTGACTAATTTTTTTTATTTATGCAGAGGCCGA
GGCCGCCTCGGCCTCTGAGCTATTCCAGAAGTAGTGAGGAGGCTTTTTTGGAGGCCTAGGCTTTTGCAAA
GATCGATCAAGAGACAGGATGAGGATCGTTTCGCATGATTGAACAAGATGGATTGCACGCAGGTTCTCCG
GCCGCTTGGGTGGAGAGGCTATTCGGCTATGACTGGGCACAACAGACAATCGGCTGCTCTGATGCCGCCG
TGTTCCGGCTGTCAGCGCAGGGGCGCCCGGTTCTTTTTGTCAAGACCGACCTGTCCGGTGCCCTGAATGA
ACTGCAAGACGAGGCAGCGCGGCTATCGTGGCTGGCCACGACGGGCGTTCCTTGCGCAGCTGTGCTCGAC
GTTGTCACTGAAGCGGGAAGGGACTGGCTGCTATTGGGCGAAGTGCCGGGGCAGGATCTCCTGTCATCTC
ACCTTGCTCCTGCCGAGAAAGTATCCATCATGGCTGATGCAATGCGGCGGCTGCATACGCTTGATCCGGC
TACCTGCCCATTCGACCACCAAGCGAAACATCGCATCGAGCGAGCACGTACTCGGATGGAAGCCGGTCTT
GTCGATCAGGATGATCTGGACGAAGAGCATCAGGGGCTCGCGCCAGCCGAACTGTTCGCCAGGCTCAAGG
CGAGCATGCCCGACGGCGAGGATCTCGTCGTGACCCATGGCGATGCCTGCTTGCCGAATATCATGGTGGA
AAATGGCCGCTTTTCTGGATTCATCGACTGTGGCCGGCTGGGTGTGGCGGACCGCTATCAGGACATAGCG
TTGGCTACCCGTGATATTGCTGAAGAGCTTGGCGGCGAATGGGCTGACCGCTTCCTCGTGCTTTACGGTA
TCGCCGCTCCCGATTCGCAGCGCATCGCCTTCTATCGCCTTCTTGACGAGTTCTTCTGAGCGGGACTCTG
GGGTTCGAAATGACCGACCAAGCGACGCCCAACCTGCCATCACGAGATTTCGATTCCACCGCCGCCTTCT
ATGAAAGGTTGGGCTTCGGAATCGTTTTCCGGGACGCCGGCTGGATGATCCTCCAGCGCGGGGATCTCAT
GCTGGAGTTCTTCGCCCACCCTAGGGGGAGGCTAACTGAAACACGGAAGGAGACAATACCGGAAGGAACC
CGCGCTATGACGGCAATAAAAAGACAGAATAAAACGCACGGTGTTGGGTCGTTTGTTCATAAACGCGGGG
TTCGGTCCCAGGGCTGGCACTCTGTCGATACCCCACCGAGACCCCATTGGGGCCAATACGCCCGCGTTTC
TTCCTTTTCCCCACCCCACCCCCCAAGTTCGGGTGAAGGCCCAGGGCTCGCAGCCAACGTCGGGGCGGCA
GGCCCTGCCATAGCCTCAGGTTACTCATATATACTTTAGATTGATTTAAAACTTCATTTTTAATTTAAAA
GGATCTAGGTGAAGATCCTTTTTGATAATCTCATGACCAAAATCCCTTAACGTGAGTTTTCGTTCCACTG
AGCGTCAGACCCCGTAGAAAAGATCAAAGGATCTTCTTGAGATCCTTTTTTTCTGCGCGTAATCTGCTGC
TTGCAAACAAAAAAACCACCGCTACCAGCGGTGGTTTGTTTGCCGGATCAAGAGCTACCAACTCTTTTTC
CGAAGGTAACTGGCTTCAGCAGAGCGCAGATACCAAATACTGTTCTTCTAGTGTAGCCGTAGTTAGGCCA
CCACTTCAAGAACTCTGTAGCACCGCCTACATACCTCGCTCTGCTAATCCTGTTACCAGTGGCTGCTGCC
AGTGGCGATAAGTCGTGTCTTACCGGGTTGGACTCAAGACGATAGTTACCGGATAAGGCGCAGCGGTCGG
GCTGAACGGGGGGTTCGTGCACACAGCCCAGCTTGGAGCGAACGACCTACACCGAACTGAGATACCTACA
GCGTGAGCTATGAGAAAGCGCCACGCTTCCCGAAGGGAGAAAGGCGGACAGGTATCCGGTAAGCGGCAGG
GTCGGAACAGGAGAGCGCACGAGGGAGCTTCCAGGGGGAAACGCCTGGTATCTTTATAGTCCTGTCGGGT
TTCGCCACCTCTGACTTGAGCGTCGATTTTTGTGATGCTCGTCAGGGGGGCGGAGCCTATGGAAAAACGC
CAGCAACGCGGCCTTTTTACGGTTCCTGGCCTTTTGCTGGCCTTTTGCTCACATGTTCTTTCCTGCGTTA
TCCCCTGATTCTGTGGATAACCGTATTACCGCCATGCATTAGTTAT
